>Addgene plasmid #160262 | 28 pCOLI_S_STREP | depositor full sequence | sequence record 310345 | 28 pCOLI_S_STREP sequence 2530 bps
CACTCGGTCGCTACGCTCCGGGCGTGAGACTGCGGCGGGCGCTGCGGACACATACAAAGTTACCCACAGA
TTCCGTGGATAAGCAGGGGACTAACATGTGAGGCAAAACAGCAGGGCCGCGCCGGTGGCGTTTTTCCATA
GGCTCCGCCCTCCTGCCAGAGTTCACATAAACAGACGCTTTTCCGGTGCATCTGTGGGAGCCGTGAGGCT
CAACCATGAATCTGACAGTACGGGCGAAACCCGACAGGACTTAAAGATCCCCACCGTTTCCGGCGGGTCG
CTCCCTCTTGCGCTCTCCTGTTCCGACCCTGCCGTTTACCGGATACCTGTTCCGCCTTTCTCCCTTACGG
GAAGTGTGGCGCTTTCTCATAGCTCACACACTGGTATCTCGGCTCGGTGTAGGTCGTTCGCTCCAAGCTG
GGCTGTAAGCAAGAACTCCCCGTTCAGCCCGACTGCTGCGCCTTATCCGGTAACTGTTCACTTGAGTCCA
ACCCGGAAAAGCACGGTAAAACGCCACTGGCAGCAGCCATTGGTAACTGGGAGTTCGCAGAGGATTTGTT
TAGCTAAACACGCGGTTGCTCTTGAAGTGTGCGCCAAAGTCCGGCTACACTGGAAGGACAGATTTGGTTG
CTGTGCTCTGCGAAAGCCAGTTACCACGGTTAAGCAGTTCCCCAACTGACTTAACCTTCGATCAAACCAC
CTCCCCAGGTGGTTTTTTCGTTTACAGGGCAAAAGATTACGCGCAGAAAAAAAGGATCTCAAGAAGATCC
TTTGATCTTTTCTACTGAACCGCTCTAGATTTCAGTGCAATTTATCTCTTCAAATGTAGCACCTGAAGTC
AGCCCCATACGATATAAGTTGTAATTCTCATGTTAGTCATGCCCCGCGCCCACCGGAAGGAGCTGACTGG
GTTGAAGGCTCTCAAGGGCATCGGTCGAGATCCCGGTGCCTAATGAGTGAGCTAACTTACATTAATTGCG
TTGCGCTAATACGACTCACTATAGGGAGACCACAACGGTTTCCCTCCGGCTCCGGAAATAATTTTGTTTA
ACTTTAAGAAGGAGATATACATATGGGCAGCAGCGCCAGCGCTTGGAGCCACCCGCAGTTCGAGAAAGGT
GGAGGTTCCGGAGGTGGATCGGGAGGTTCGGCGTGGAGCCACCCGCAGTTCGAAAAAAGCAGCGGATCTC
TGGAAGTTCTGTTCCAGGGGCCCGGATCCCGGTCCGACATATGAGCGCGCGGAATTCAAAGGCCTACGTC
GACGAGCTCACTAGTCGCGGCCGCTTTCGAATCTAGAGCCTGCAGTCTCGACAAGCTTGTCGAGAAGTAC
TAGAGGATGTACAACGCGTGCGCGCTGATCCGGCTGCTAACAAAGCCCGAAAGGAAGCTGAGTTGGCTGC
TGCCACCGCTGAGCAATAACTAGCATAACCCCTTGGGGCCTCTAAACGGGTCTTGAGGGGTTTTTTGCTG
AAACCTCAGGCATTTGAGAAGCACACGGTCACACTGCTTCCGGTAGTCAATAAACCGGTAAACCAGCAAT
AGACATAAGCGGCTATTTAACGACCCTGCCCTGAACCGACGACCGGGTCATCGTGGCCGGATCTTGCGGC
CCCTCGGCTTGAACGAATTGTTAGACATTATTTGCCGACTACCTTGGTGATCTCGCCTTTCACGTAGTGG
ACAAATTCTTCCAACTGATCTGCGCGCGAGGCCAAGCGATCTTCTTCTTGTCCAAGATAAGCCTGTCTAG
CTTCAAGTATGACGGGCTGATACTGGGCCGGCAGGCGCTCCATTGCCCAGTCGGCAGCGACATCCTTCGG
CGCGATTTTGCCGGTTACTGCGCTGTACCAAATGCGGGACAACGTAAGCACTACATTTCGCTCATCGCCA
GCCCAGTCGGGCGGCGAGTTCCATAGCGTTAAGGTTTCATTTAGCGCCTCAAATAGATCCTGTTCAGGAA
CCGGATCAAAGAGTTCCTCCGCCGCTGGACCTACCAAGGCAACGCTATGTTCTCTTGCTTTTGTCAGCAA
GATAGCCAGATCAATGTCGATCGTGGCTGGCTCGAAGATACCTGCAAGAATGTCATTGCGCTGCCATTCT
CCAAATTGCAGTTCGCGCTTAGCTGGATAACGCCACGGAATGATGTCGTCGTGCACAACAATGGTGACTT
CTACAGCGCGGAGAATCTCGCTCTCTCCAGGGGAAGCCGAAGTTTCCAAAAGGTCGTTGATCAAAGCTCG
CCGCGTTGTTTCATCAAGCCTTACGGTCACCGTAACCAGCAAATCAATATCACTGTGTGGCTTCAGGCCG
CCATCCACTGCGGAGCCGTACAAATGTACGGCCAGCAACGTCGGTTCGAGATGGCGCTCGATGACGCCAA
CTACCTCTGATAGTTGAGTCGATACTTCGGCGATCACCGCTTCCCTCATACTCTTCCTTTTTCAATATTA
TTGAAGCATTTATCAGGGTTATTGTCTCATGAGCGGATACATATTTGAATGTATTTAGAAAAATAAACAA
ATAGCTAGCT
Features (pLannotate 1.2.2; 10 found; start..end, strand, type, name):
     39..777     -  rep_origin     CloDF13 ori: Plasmids containing the CloDF13 (CDF) origin of replication can be propagated in E. coli cells that contain additional plasmids with compatible origins.
    874..938     -  CDS            TcR (fragment): tetracycline efflux protein; tet; confers resistance to tetracycline
    953..974     -  protein_bind   CAP binding site: CAP binding activates transcription in the presence of cAMP. E. coli catabolite activator protein
    987..1005    +  promoter       T7 promoter: promoter for bacteriophage T7 RNA polymerase
   1043..1065    +  RBS            RBS: efficient ribosome binding site from bacteriophage T7 gene 10 (Olins and Rangwala, 1989)
   1088..1173    +  CDS            Twin-Strep-tag (fragment): two Strep-Tag®II moieties connected by a linker for enhanced binding to Strep-Tactin®, an engineered form of streptavidin (Schmidt et al., 2013)
   1363..1412    +  CDS            SET1 (fragment): solubility-enhancement tag derived from T7 phage gene 10B
   1420..1467    +  terminator     T7 terminator: transcription terminator for bacteriophage T7 RNA polymerase
   1638..2429    -  CDS            SmR: aminoglycoside adenylyltransferase (Murphy, 1985); aadA; confers resistance to spectinomycin and streptomycin
   2430..2521    -  promoter       AmpR promoter: bla
