>Addgene plasmid #160262 | 28 pCOLI_S_STREP | addgene full sequence | sequence record 319362 | Addgene NGS Result
CACTCGGTCGCTACGCTCCGGGCGTGAGACTGCGGCGGGCGCTGCGGACACATACAAAGTTACCCACAGA
TTCCGTGGATAAGCAGGGGACTAACATGTGAGGCAAAACAGCAGGGCCGCGCCGGTGGCGTTTTTCCATA
GGCTCCGCCCTCCTGCCAGAGTTCACATAAACAGACGCTTTTCCGGTGCATCTGTGGGAGCCGTGAGGCT
CAACCATGAATCTGACAGTACGGGCGAAACCCGACAGGACTTAAAGATCCCCACCGTTTCCGGCGGGTCG
CTCCCTCTTGCGCTCTCCTGTTCCGACCCTGCCGTTTACCGGATACCTGTTCCGCCTTTCTCCCTTACGG
GAAGTGTGGCGCTTTCTCATAGCTCACACACTGGTATCTCGGCTCGGTGTAGGTCGTTCGCTCCAAGCTG
GGCTGTAAGCAAGAACTCCCCGTTCAGCCCGACTGCTGCGCCTTATCCGGTAACTGTTCACTTGAGTCCA
ACCCGGAAAAGCACGGTAAAACGCCACTGGCAGCAGCCATTGGTAACTGGGAGTTCGCAGAGGATTTGTT
TAGCTAAACACGCGGTTGCTCTTGAAGTGTGCGCCAAAGTCCGGCTACACTGGAAGGACAGATTTGGTTG
CTGTGCTCTGCGAAAGCCAGTTACCACGGTTAAGCAGTTSSSSAACTGNCTTAACCTTCGATCAAACCAC
CTCCCCAGGTGGTTTTTTCGWWTACAGGGCAAAAGATTACGCGCAGAAAAAAAGGATCTCAAGAAGATCC
TTTGATCTTTTCTACTGAACCGCTCTAGATTTCAGTGCAATTTATCTCTTCAAATGTAGCACCTGAAGTC
AGCCCCATACGATATAAGTTGTAATTCTCATGTTAGTCATGCCCCGCGCCCACCGGAAGGAGCTGACTGG
GTTGAAGGCTCTCAAGGGCATCGGTCGAGATCCCGGTGCCTAATGAGTGAGCTAACTTACATTAATTGCG
TTGCGCTAATACGACTCACTATAGGGAGACCACAACGGTTTCCCTCCGGCTCCGGAAATAATTTTGTTTA
ACTTTAAGAAGGAGATATACATATGGGCAGCAGCGCCAGCGCTTGGAGCCACCCGCAGTTCGAGAAAGGT
GGAGGTTCCGGAGGTGGATCGGGAGGTTCGGCGTGGAGCCACCCGCAGTTCGAAAAAAGCAGCGGATCTC
TGGAAGTTCTGTTCCAGGGGCCCGGATCCCGGTCCGACATATGAGCGCGCGGAATTCAAAGGCCTACGTC
GACGAGCTCACTAGTCGCGGCCGCTTTCGAATCTAGAGCCTGCAGTCTCGACAAGCTTGTCGAGAAGTAC
TAGAGGATGTACAACGCGTGCGCGCTGATCCGGCTGCTAACAAAGCCCGAAAGGAAGCTGAGTTGGCTGC
TGCCACCGCTGAGCAATAACTAGCATAACCCCTTGGGGCCTCTAAACGGGTCTTGAGGGGTTTTTTGCTG
AAACCTCAGGCATTTGAGAAGCACACGGTCACACTGCTTCCGGTAGTCAATAAACCGGTAAACCAGCAAT
AGACATAAGCGGCTATTTAACGACCCTGCCCTGAACCGACGACCGGGTCATCGTGGCCGGATCTTGCGGC
CCCTCGGCTTGAACGAATTGTTAGACATTATTTGCCGACTACCTTGGTGATCTCGCCTTTCACGTAGTGG
ACAAATTCTTCCAACTGATCTGCGCGCGAGGCCAAGCGATCTTCTTCTTGTCCAAGATAAGCCTGTCTAG
CTTCAAGTATGACGGGCTGATACTGGGCCGGCAGGCGCTCCATTGCCCAGTCGGCAGCGACATCCTTCGG
CGCGATTTTGCCGGTTACTGCGCTGTACCAAATGCGGGACAACGTAAGCACTACATTTCGCTCATCGCCA
GCCCAGTCGGGCGGCGAGTTCCATAGCGTTAAGGTTTCATTTAGCGCCTCAAATAGATCCTGTTCAGGAA
CCGGATCAAAGAGTTCCTCCGCCGCTGGACCTACCAAGGCAACGCTATGTTCTCTTGCTTTTGTCAGCAA
GATAGCCAGATCAATGTCGATCGTGGCTGGCTCGAAGATACCTGCAAGAATGTCATTGCGCTGCCATTCT
CCAAATTGCAGTTCGCGCTTAGCTGGATAACGCCACGGAATGATGTCGTCGTGCACAACAATGGTGACTT
CTACAGCGCGGAGAATCTCGCTCTCTCCAGGGGAAGCCGAAGTTTCCAAAAGGTCGTTGATCAAAGCTCG
CCGCGTTGTTTCATCAAGCCTTACGGTCACCGTAACCAGCAAATCAATATCACTGTGTGGCTTCAGGCCG
CCATCCACTGCGGAGCCGTACAAATGTACGGCCAGCAACGTCGGTTCGAGATGGCGCTCGATGACGCCAA
CTACCTCTGATAGTTGAGTCGATACTTCGGCGATCACCGCTTCCCTCATACTCTTCCTTTTTCAATATTA
TTGAAGCATTTATCAGGGTTATTGTCTCATGAGCGGATACATATTTGAATGTATTTAGAAAAATAAACAA
ATAGCTAGCT
Features (pLannotate 1.2.2; 10 found; start..end, strand, type, name):
     39..777     -  rep_origin     CloDF13 ori: Plasmids containing the CloDF13 (CDF) origin of replication can be propagated in E. coli cells that contain additional plasmids with compatible origins.
    874..938     -  CDS            TcR (fragment): tetracycline efflux protein; tet; confers resistance to tetracycline
    953..974     -  protein_bind   CAP binding site: CAP binding activates transcription in the presence of cAMP. E. coli catabolite activator protein
    987..1005    +  promoter       T7 promoter: promoter for bacteriophage T7 RNA polymerase
   1043..1065    +  RBS            RBS: efficient ribosome binding site from bacteriophage T7 gene 10 (Olins and Rangwala, 1989)
   1088..1173    +  CDS            Twin-Strep-tag (fragment): two Strep-Tag®II moieties connected by a linker for enhanced binding to Strep-Tactin®, an engineered form of streptavidin (Schmidt et al., 2013)
   1363..1412    +  CDS            SET1 (fragment): solubility-enhancement tag derived from T7 phage gene 10B
   1420..1467    +  terminator     T7 terminator: transcription terminator for bacteriophage T7 RNA polymerase
   1638..2429    -  CDS            SmR: aminoglycoside adenylyltransferase (Murphy, 1985); aadA; confers resistance to spectinomycin and streptomycin
   2430..2521    -  promoter       AmpR promoter: bla
