[The description below was written by a language model from this plasmid's Addgene catalogue record and pLannotate feature annotations shown in this document.]
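Description:
28 pCOLI_S_STREP is an empty bacterial expression backbone from the InteBac vector suite, built on pCDF and carrying a custom multiple cloning site that makes it compatible with the other vectors in that integrated bacterial and baculovirus system. The sequenced record is compact, about 2.5 kb. It replicates from the CloDF13 (CDF) origin, which is compatible with other common E. coli origins, so the plasmid can be maintained alongside additional plasmids for co-expression. Selection relies on the aadA aminoglycoside adenylyltransferase gene (SmR), driven by the AmpR (bla) promoter, which confers resistance to spectinomycin and streptomycin. The depositor notes that some bases in the CloDF13 origin could not be fully resolved by sequencing, with no apparent effect on propagation.

The expression cassette consists of a T7 promoter, the efficient ribosome binding site from phage T7 gene 10, an N-terminal 2xStrepII (Twin-Strep) tag and a T7 terminator. According to the catalogue entry the tag is removable with 3C protease, although the cleavage site itself is not annotated in the feature table. A gene of interest is inserted by Gibson assembly downstream of the tag, yielding a fusion protein that can be purified on Strep-Tactin resin and then released from the tag. Transcription requires a host that supplies T7 RNA polymerase. No lac operator or lacI gene is annotated. The short hits labelled as TcR, SET1 and a CAP binding site are small fragments, probably backbone or T7-derived remnants rather than functional elements. The vector is intended for recombinant protein production in E. coli, particularly co-expression of protein complexes.
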