Addgene plasmid #160262: 28 pCOLI_S_STREP
Purpose: (Empty Backbone) N-term 2xStrepII 3C cleavable Spec resistant bacterial expression vector
Depositing lab: John Weir. Depositing organization: Friedrich Miescher Laboratory. Publication: InteBac - An integrated bacterial and baculovirus expression vector suite. Altmannova V, Blaha A, Astrinidis S, Reichle H, Weir JR. Protein Sci. 2020 Sep 21. doi: 10.1002/pro.3957. PubMed 32955754.
Backbone
  Vector backbone: pCDF
  Modifications to backbone: Custom MCS added to the vector for full compatibility within the InteBac system.
  Vector type: Bacterial Expression
  Promoter: T7
  Tag / fusion protein: 2xStrepII (N terminal on backbone)
Growth in bacteria
  Bacterial resistance: Spectinomycin and Streptomycin, 50 & 50 μg/mL
  Growth temperature: 37°C
  Growth strain: DH5alpha
  Copy number: Unknown
Gene/Insert
  Cloning method: Gibson Cloning
  Sequencing primers: 5′ T7_fwd; 3′ T7_rev
Terms and licenses: Academic/Nonprofit Terms; Industry Terms: Not Available to Industry
Depositor comments: Addgene NGS was unable to completely resolve all bases in the CloDF13 Origin. The plasmid has been successfully propagated at Addgene and these ambiguous bases do not appear to have a functional impact on the plasmid
How to cite: 28 pCOLI_S_STREP was a gift from John Weir (Addgene plasmid # 160262 ; http://n2t.net/addgene:160262 ; RRID:Addgene_160262)
